Addgene plasmid #88279: pDONR223-ZNF302
Purpose: Donor Vector containing ZNF302 transcription factor, part of the Human TFome Collection
Depositing lab: Marc Vidal. Depositing organization: Dana-Farber Cancer Institute. Publication: A comprehensive library of human transcription factors for cell fate engineering. Ng AHM, Khoshakhlagh P, Rojo Arias JE, Pasquini G, Wang K, Swiersy A, Shipman SL, Appleton E, Kiaee K, Kohman RE, Vernet A, Dysart M, Leeper K, Saylor W, Huang JY, Graveline A, Taipale J, Hill DE, Vidal M, Melero-Martin JM, Busskamp V, Church GM. Nat Biotechnol. 2021 Apr;39(4):510-519. doi: 10.1038/s41587-020-0742-6. Epub 2020 Nov 30. PubMed 33257861.
Backbone
  Vector backbone: pDONR223
  Backbone manufacturer: Invitrogen
  Backbone size w/o insert (bp): 3000
  Vector type: Gateway Donor Vector
Growth in bacteria
  Bacterial resistance: Spectinomycin, 50 μg/mL
  Growth temperature: 37°C
  Growth strain: DH5alpha
  Copy number: High Copy
Gene/Insert
  Gene/Insert name: ZNF302
  Species: H. sapiens (human)
  Insert size (bp): 1200
  Mutation: Last nucleotide of stop codon removed to allow for Gateway C-terminal fusions
  Entrez Gene: ZNF302 (a.k.a. HSD16, MST154, ZNF327, MSTP154, ZNF135L, ZNF140L)
  Cloning method: Gateway Cloning
  Sequencing primers: 5′ M13F(-21); 3′ M13R
Terms and licenses: Academic/Nonprofit Terms; Industry Terms: Not Available to Industry
Depositor comments: Represents the ORFeome subset of the TFome
How to cite: pDONR223-ZNF302 was a gift from Marc Vidal (Addgene plasmid # 88279 ; http://n2t.net/addgene:88279 ; RRID:Addgene_88279)
