[The description below was written by a language model from this plasmid's Addgene catalogue record.]
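Description:
pDONR223-ZNF302 is a Gateway donor-backbone plasmid (in practice an entry clone) carrying the open reading frame of human ZNF302, a zinc finger protein catalogued as a transcription factor. It is built on the Invitrogen pDONR223 backbone, listed at about 3 kb, with an insert of roughly 1.2 kb. The plasmid is maintained in E. coli at high copy number and selected with spectinomycin. No feature table accompanies the record, so the origin of replication and the exact recombination sites are not itemised. A Gateway clone of this type normally has its ORF flanked by att sites that permit recombinational transfer into destination vectors. The M13 forward and reverse priming sites listed for sequencing lie on either side of the insert.

The vector is a shuttle for the coding sequence rather than an expression construct. The record names no promoter, tag or reporter, and expression depends on the destination vector into which the ORF is moved. One modification is recorded: the last nucleotide of the stop codon has been removed, so the reading frame stays open at its 3′ end. After an LR reaction the protein can therefore be fused in frame to C-terminal tags or other elements supplied by the destination vector.

The clone belongs to the Human TFome Collection, a comprehensive library of human transcription factors assembled for cell fate engineering, and the depositor notes that it represents the ORFeome-derived subset of that collection. Its typical use is as a source of ZNF302 for generating expression constructs for overexpression studies or transcription factor screens.
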