>Addgene plasmid #88279 | pDONR223-ZNF302 | depositor partial sequence | sequence record 171883 | insert
ATGTCTCAGGTGACATTTAGTGATGTGGCTATAGACTTCTCTCATGAAGAGTGGGCATGCCTAGATTCTG
CTCAGAGGGACTTATACAAGGATGTGATGGTCCAGAATTATGAGAACCTGGTCTCTGTAGGTCTTTCCGT
AACTAAGCCATATGTGATCATGTTATTGGAGGATGGAAAAGAGCCCTGGATGATGGAGAAAAAACTGTCA
AAAGATTGGGAATCAAGATGGGAAAACAAGGAATTATCAACAAAGAAGGATATTTATGATGAAGATTCAC
CCCAACCAGTAACAATGGAAAAAGTTGTAAAACAAAGTTATGAATTTTCAAATTCTAATAAGAATTTGGA
ATATACAGAATGCGACACATTTAGAAGCACCTTTCATTCAAAGTCTACTCTTTCTGAACCACAAAACAAT
TCTGCTGAAGGGAATTCACACAAATATGATATATTAAAGAAGAATTTATCAAAAAAGTCAGTTATAAAAA
GTGAGAGAATAAATGGTGGAAAGAAACTTTTAAATTCTAATAAAAGTGGGGCAGCCTTCAACCAGAGCAA
ATCTCTTACCCTTCCCCAGACTTGTAATAGAGAGAAAATCTATACATGCAGTGAATGTGGGAAAGCCTTT
GGCAAACAGTCAATCCTCAGTCGCCACTGGAGAATTCATACAGGAGAGAAGCCCTATGAATGTCGTGAAT
GTGGGAAGACTTTTAGCCATGGTTCATCCCTTACACGACATCAGATAAGCCATAGTGGAGAGAAACCTTA
CAAATGCATTGAATGTGGGAAGGCCTTTAGCCATGGCTCATCACTTACTAACCATCAGAGCACTCACACG
GGAGAGAAACCGTATGAATGTATGAACTGTGGAAAGTCTTTTAGTCGTGTGTCCCTTCTCATTCAGCATC
TAAGAATTCATACGCAAGAAAAACGCTATGAGTGTCGTATATGTGGAAAGGCCTTCATTCATAGTTCGTC
TCTCATTCACCATCAGAAAAGCCATACTGGAGAGAAGCCTTATGAATGTAGAGAATGTGGGAAAGCTTTC
TGCTGTAGCTCACACCTTACTCAACATCAAAGAATTCACAGTATGAAGAAAAAATATGAATGCAACAAAT
GTCTCAAGGTCTTTAGTAGCTTCTCATTTCTTGTTCAACATCAGAGTATTCATACTGAAGAAAAACCGTT
TGAAGTTTAG
